Addgene plasmid #167905: pSB700 lenti gRNA EBFP2
Purpose: (Empty Backbone) Lentiviral vector for expressing U6 sgRNA cloning plasmid
Depositing lab: Alejandro Chavez & Nan Cher Yeo. Depositing organization: Columbia University. Publication: Generation and application of a versatile CRISPR toolkit for mammalian cell engineering. Nghi Dang , Alissa Lance-Byrne, Angela Tung, Xiaoge Guo, Ryan J Cecchi, Joanna Buchthal, Alejandro Chavez, Nan Cher Yeo. Synthetic Biology, Volume 6, Issue 1, 2021 10.1093/synbio/ysab033.
Backbone
  Vector backbone: pLVX
  Vector type: Lentiviral, CRISPR
  Selectable markers: EBFP2
Growth in bacteria
  Bacterial resistance: Ampicillin, 100 μg/mL
  Growth temperature: 30°C
  Growth strain: NEB Stable
  Copy number: Low Copy
Gene/Insert
  Gene/Insert name: None
Terms and licenses: Academic/Nonprofit Terms; Industry Terms: Not Available to Industry
How to cite: pSB700 lenti gRNA EBFP2 was a gift from Alejandro Chavez & Nan Cher Yeo (Addgene plasmid # 167905 ; http://n2t.net/addgene:167905 ; RRID:Addgene_167905)
