[The description below was written by a language model from this plasmid's Addgene catalogue record and pLannotate feature annotations shown in this document.]
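Description:
pSB700 lenti gRNA EBFP2 is an empty lentiviral CRISPR backbone built on pLVX, intended for cloning and expressing a single guide RNA in mammalian cells. It is propagated in E. coli under ampicillin selection (AmpR with its bla promoter) from a ColE1/pUC-type origin. The catalogue lists it as low copy even though the annotated origin is of the high-copy type. It is grown in a recombination-reduced strain, as is usual for plasmids carrying repeated LTR sequences. Remnants of a lac promoter/operator region and a lacI fragment are backbone leftovers.

The sequence map is circular and begins inside the CAG promoter, so the viral genome reads across the numbering origin. The HIV-1-derived elements comprise two LTR regions (both annotated as truncated 5' LTRs, each preceded by a nef fragment), the Ψ packaging signal with a partial gag sequence, the RRE for Rev-dependent nuclear export, and the cPPT/CTS that aids nuclear import of the viral genome.

Between these lie two expression units. A human U6 RNA polymerase III promoter sits upstream of the Streptococcus pyogenes Cas9 gRNA scaffold, separated by a short gap where a spacer would presumably be inserted, although the record does not state the cloning sites. Downstream, a CAG-type promoter (CMV enhancer, chicken β-actin promoter and chimeric intron) drives the blue fluorescent protein EBFP2, followed by a WPRE to boost transcript expression. EBFP2 is the only mammalian marker, so transduced cells are identified or sorted by blue fluorescence rather than by drug selection. No Cas9 is encoded, so the nuclease or a dCas9 effector must be supplied separately. The sequence is flagged as a partial NGS result.
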