Features (pLannotate 1.2.2; 25 found; start..end, strand, type, name):
      1..112     +  promoter       chicken β-actin promoter (fragment): contains a 21-bp deletion relative to the standard chicken β-actin promoter
    113..1129    +  intron         chimeric intron: chimera between introns from chicken β-actin and rabbit β-globin
   1163..1879    +  CDS            EBFP2: EBFP2 is a basic (constitutively fluorescent) blue fluorescent protein published in 2007, derived from Aequorea victoria. It is reported to be a rapidly-maturing monomer with moderate acid sensitivity.
   1906..2494    +  misc_feature   WPRE: woodchuck hepatitis virus posttranscriptional regulatory element
   2511..3029    +  CDS            nef (fragment): NEF_HV1BR - Experimental evidence at protein level: Swiss-Prot protein existence level 1. Extracellular Nef protein targets CD4(+) T-lymphocytes for apoptosis by interacting with CXCR4 surface receptors (PubMed:14990729). From Human immunodeficiency virus type 1 group M subtype B (isolate BRU/LAI) (HIV-1).
   3077..3334    +  LTR            5' LTR (truncated): truncated 5' long terminal repeat (LTR) from HIV-1
   3487..3503    -  protein_bind   lac operator: The lac repressor binds to the lac operator to inhibit transcription in E. coli. This inhibition can be relieved by adding lactose or isopropyl-β-D-thiogalactopyranoside (IPTG). lac repressor encoded by lacI
   3511..3541    -  promoter       lac promoter: promoter for the E. coli lac operon
   3556..3577    -  protein_bind   CAP binding site: CAP binding activates transcription in the presence of cAMP. E. coli catabolite activator protein
   3590..3682    -  CDS            lacI (fragment): lac repressor; lacI; The lac repressor binds to the lac operator to inhibit transcription in E. coli. This inhibition can be relieved by adding lactose or isopropyl-β-D-thiogalactopyranoside (IPTG).
   3865..4453    -  rep_origin     ori: high-copy-number ColE1/pMB1/pBR322/pUC origin of replication
   4624..5484    -  CDS            AmpR: β-lactamase; bla; confers resistance to ampicillin, carbenicillin, and related antibiotics
   5485..5589    -  promoter       AmpR promoter: bla
   5637..5771    +  polyA_signal   SV40 poly(A) signal: SV40 polyadenylation signal
   5938..6267    +  CDS            nef (fragment): NEF_HV1BR - Experimental evidence at protein level: Swiss-Prot protein existence level 1. Extracellular Nef protein targets CD4(+) T-lymphocytes for apoptosis by interacting with CXCR4 surface receptors (PubMed:14990729). From Human immunodeficiency virus type 1 group M subtype B (isolate BRU/LAI) (HIV-1).
   6315..6572    +  LTR            5' LTR (truncated): truncated 5' long terminal repeat (LTR) from HIV-1
   6619..6744    +  misc_feature   HIV-1 Ψ: packaging signal of human immunodeficiency virus type 1
   6728..7066    +  CDS            HIV-1 gag (fragment): gag protein from human immunodeficiency virus 1; gag
   7241..7474    +  misc_feature   RRE: The Rev response element (RRE) of HIV-1 allows for Rev-dependent mRNA export from the nucleus to the cytoplasm.
   7851..7951    +  CDS            Rev (fragment): human immunodeficiency virus 1 (HIV-1) Rev protein; rev; enhances nuclear export of unspliced and incompletely spliced viral mRNAs
   7966..8081    +  misc_feature   cPPT/CTS: central polypurine tract and central termination sequence of HIV-1 (lacking the first T)
   8184..8424    +  promoter       U6 promoter: RNA polymerase III promoter for human U6 snRNA
   8454..8529    +  misc_RNA       gRNA scaffold: guide RNA scaffold for the Streptococcus pyogenes CRISPR/Cas9 system
   8603..8906    +  enhancer       CMV enhancer: human cytomegalovirus immediate early enhancer
   8908..9024    +  promoter       chicken β-actin promoter (fragment): contains a 21-bp deletion relative to the standard chicken β-actin promoter
>Addgene plasmid #167905 | pSB700 lenti gRNA EBFP2 | addgene full sequence | sequence record 354113 | Addgene Partial NGS Result
GAGGCGGAGAGGTGCGGCGGCAGCCAATCAGAGCGGCGCGCTCCGAAAGTTTCCTTTTATGGCGAGGCGG
CGGCGGCGGCGGCCCTATAAAAAGCGAAGCGCGCGGCGGGCGGGAGTCGCTGCGCGCTGCCTTCGCCCCG
TGCCCCGCTCCGCCGCCGCCTCGCGCCGCCCGCCCCGGCTCTGACTGACCGCGTTACTCCCACAGGTGAG
CGGGCGGGACGGCCCTTCTCCTCCGGGCTGTAATTAGCGCTTGGTTTAATGACGGCTTGTTTCTTTTCTG
TGGCTGCGTGAAAGCCTTGAGGGGCTCCGGGAGGGCCCTTTGTGCGGGGGGAGCGGCTCGGGGGGTGCGT
GCGTGTGTGTGTGCGTGGGGAGCGCCGCGTGCGGCTCCGCGCTGCCCGGCGGCTGTGAGCGCTGCGGGCG
CGGCGCGGGGCTTTGTGCGCTCCGCAGTGTGCGCGAGGGGAGCGCGGCCGGGGGCGGTGCCCCGCGGTGC
GGGGGGGGCTGCGAGGGGAACAAAGGCTGCGTGCGGGGTGTGTGCGTGGGGGGGTGAGCAGGGGGTGTGG
GCGCGTCGGTCGGGCTGCAACCCCCCCTGCACCCCCCTCCCCGAGTTGCTGAGCACGGCCCGGCTTCGGG
TGCGGGGCTCCGTACGGGGCGTGGCGCGGGGCTCGCCGTGCCGGGCGGGGGGTGGCGGCAGGTGGGGGTG
CCGGGCGGGGCGGGGCCGCCTCGGGCCGGGGAGGGCTCGGGGGAGGGGCGCGGCGGCCCCCGGAGCGCCG
GCGGCTGTCGAGGCGCGGCGAGCCGCAGCCATTGCCTTTTATGGTAATCGTGCGAGAGGGCGCAGGGACT
TCCTTTGTCCCAAATCTGTGCGGAGCCGAAATCTGGGAGGCGCCGCCGCACCCCCTCTAGCGGGCGCGGG
GCGAAGCGGTGCGGCGCCGGCAGGAAGGAAATGGGCGGGGAGGGCCTTCGTGCGTCGCCGCGCCGCCGTC
CCCTTCTCCCTCTCCAGCCTCGGGGCTGTCCGCGGGGGGACGGCTGCCTTCGGGGGGGACGGGGCAGGGC
GGGGTTCGGCTTCTGGCGTGTGACCGGCGGCTCTAGAGCCTCTGCTAACCATGTTCATGCCTTCTTCTTT
TTCCTACAGCTCCTGGGCAACGTGCTGGTTATTGTGGCCACCATGGTGAGCAAGGGCGAGGAGCTGTTCA
CCGGGGTGGTGCCCATCCTGGTCGAGCTGGACGGCGACGTAAACGGCCACAAGTTCAGCGTGAGGGGCGA
GGGCGAGGGCGATGCCACCAACGGCAAGCTGACCCTGAAGTTCATCTGCACCACCGGCAAGCTGCCCGTG
CCCTGGCCCACCCTCGTGACCACCCTGAGCCACGGCGTGCAGTGCTTCGCCCGCTACCCCGACCACATGA
AGCAGCACGACTTCTTCAAGTCCGCCATGCCCGAAGGCTACGTCCAGGAGCGCACCATCTTCTTCAAGGA
CGACGGCACCTACAAGACCCGCGCCGAGGTGAAGTTCGAGGGCGACACCCTAGTGAACCGCATCGAGCTG
AAGGGCGTCGACTTCAAGGAGGACGGCAACATCCTGGGGCACAAGCTGGAGTACAACTTCAACAGCCACA
ACATCTATATCATGGCCGTCAAGCAGAAGAACGGCATCAAGGTGAACTTCAAGATCCGCCACAACGTGGA
GGACGGCAGCGTGCAGCTCGCCGACCACTACCAGCAGAACACCCCCATCGGCGACGGCCCCGTGCTGCTG
CCCGACAGCCACTACCTGAGCACCCAGTCCGTGCTGAGCAAAGACCCCAACGAGAAGCGCGATCACATGG
TCCTGCTGGAGTTCCGCACCGCCGCCGGGATCACTCTCGGCATGGACGAGCTGTACAAGTAATGTACAAG
TAAAGCGTCTGGAACAATCAACCTCTGGATTACAAAATTTGTGAAAGATTGACTGGTATTCTTAACTATG
TTGCTCCTTTTACGCTATGTGGATACGCTGCTTTAATGCCTTTGTATCATGCTATTGCTTCCCGTATGGC
TTTCATTTTCTCCTCCTTGTATAAATCCTGGTTGCTGTCTCTTTATGAGGAGTTGTGGCCCGTTGTCAGG
CAACGTGGCGTGGTGTGCACTGTGTTTGCTGACGCAACCCCCACTGGTTGGGGCATTGCCACCACCTGTC
AGCTCCTTTCCGGGACTTTCGCTTTCCCCCTCCCTATTGCCACGGCGGAACTCATCGCCGCCTGCCTTGC
CCGCTGCTGGACAGGGGCTCGGCTGTTGGGCACTGACAATTCCGTGGTGTTGTCGGGGAAGCTGACGTCC
TTTCCATGGCTGCTCGCCTGTGTTGCCACCTGGATTCTGCGCGGGACGTCCTTCTGCTACGTCCCTTCGG
CCCTCAATCCAGCGGACCTTCCTTCCCGCGGCCTGCTGCCGGCTCTGCGGCCTCTTCCGCGTCTTCGCCT
TCGCCCTCAGACGAGTCGGATCTCCCTTTGGGCCGCCTCCCCGCCTGGAATTAATTCTGCAGTCGAGACC
TAGAAAAACATGGAGCAATCACAAGTAGCAATACAGCAGCTACCAATGCTGATTGTGCCTGGCTAGAAGC
ACAAGAGGAGGAGGAGGTGGGTTTTCCAGTCACACCTCAGGTACCTTTAAGACCAATGACTTACAAGGCA
GCTGTAGATCTTAGCCACTTTTTAAAAGAAAAGAGGGGACTGGAAGGGCTAATTCACTCCCAACGAAGAC
AAGATATCCTTGATCTGTGGATCTACCACACACAAGGCTACTTCCCTGATTAGCAGAACTACACACCAGG
GCCAGGGGTCAGATATCCACTGACCTTTGGATGGTGCTACAAGCTAGTACCAGTTGAGCCAGATAAGGTA
GAAGAGGCCAATAAAGGAGAGAACACCAGCTTGTTACACCCTGTGAGCCTGCATGGGATGGATGACCCGG
AGAGAGAAGTGTTAGAGTGGAGGTTTGACAGCCGCCTAGCATTTCATCACGTGGCCCGAGAGCTGCATCC
GGAGTACTTCAAGAACTGCTGATATCGAGCTTGCTACAAGGGACTTTCCGCTGGGGACTTTCCAGGGAGG
CGTGGCCTGGGCGGGACTGGGGAGTGGCGAGCCCTCAGATCCTGCATATAAGCAGCTGCTTTTTGCCTGT
ACTGGGTCTCTCTGGTTAGACCAGATCTGAGCCTGGGAGCTCTCTGGCTAACTAGGGAACCCACTGCTTA
AGCCTCAATAAAGCTTGCCTTGAGTGCTTCAAGTAGTGTGTGCCCGTCTGTTGTGTGACTCTGGTAACTA
GAGATCCCTCAGACCCTTTTAGTCAGTGTGGAAAATCTCTAGCAGTAGTAGTTCATGTCATCTTATTATT
CAGTATTTATAACTTGCAAAGAAATGAATATCAGAGAGTGAGAGGCCTTGACATTGCTAGCGTTTTACCG
TCGACCTCTAGCTAGAGCTTGGCGTAATCATGGTCATAGCTGTTTCCTGTGTGAAATTGTTATCCGCTCA
CAATTCCACACAACATACGAGCCGGAAGCATAAAGTGTAAAGCCTGGGGTGCCTAATGAGTGAGCTAACT
CACATTAATTGCGTTGCGCTCACTGCCCGCTTTCCAGTCGGGAAACCTGTCGTGCCAGCTGCATTAATGA
ATCGGCCAACGCGCGGGGAGAGGCGGTTTGCGTATTGGGCGCTCTTCCGCTTCCTCGCTCACTGACTCGC
TGCGCTCGGTCGTTCGGCTGCGGCGAGCGGTATCAGCTCACTCAAAGGCGGTAATACGGTTATCCACAGA
ATCAGGGGATAACGCAGGAAAGAACATGTGAGCAAAAGGCCAGCAAAAGGCCAGGAACCGTAAAAAGGCC
GCGTTGCTGGCGTTTTTCCATAGGCTCCGCCCCCCTGACGAGCATCACAAAAATCGACGCTCAAGTCAGA
GGTGGCGAAACCCGACAGGACTATAAAGATACCAGGCGTTTCCCCCTGGAAGCTCCCTCGTGCGCTCTCC
TGTTCCGACCCTGCCGCTTACCGGATACCTGTCCGCCTTTCTCCCTTCGGGAAGCGTGGCGCTTTCTCAT
AGCTCACGCTGTAGGTATCTCAGTTCGGTGTAGGTCGTTCGCTCCAAGCTGGGCTGTGTGCACGAACCCC
CCGTTCAGCCCGACCGCTGCGCCTTATCCGGTAACTATCGTCTTGAGTCCAACCCGGTAAGACACGACTT
ATCGCCACTGGCAGCAGCCACTGGTAACAGGATTAGCAGAGCGAGGTATGTAGGCGGTGCTACAGAGTTC
TTGAAGTGGTGGCCTAACTACGGCTACACTAGAAGAACAGTATTTGGTATCTGCGCTCTGCTGAAGCCAG
TTACCTTCGGAAAAAGAGTTGGTAGCTCTTGATCCGGCAAACAAACCACCGCTGGTAGCGGTGGTTTTTT
TGTTTGCAAGCAGCAGATTACGCGCAGAAAAAAAGGATCTCAAGAAGATCCTTTGATCTTTTCTACGGGG
TCTGACGCTCAGTGGAACGAAAACTCACGTTAAGGGATTTTGGTCATGAGATTATCAAAAAGGATCTTCA
CCTAGATCCTTTTAAATTAAAAATGAAGTTTTAAATCAATCTAAAGTATATATGAGTAAACTTGGTCTGA
CAGTTACCAATGCTTAATCAGTGAGGCACCTATCTCAGCGATCTGTCTATTTCGTTCATCCATAGTTGCC
TGACTCCCCGTCGTGTAGATAACTACGATACGGGAGGGCTTACCATCTGGCCCCAGTGCTGCAATGATAC
CGCGAGACCCACGCTCACCGGCTCCAGATTTATCAGCAATAAACCAGCCAGCCGGAAGGGCCGAGCGCAG
AAGTGGTCCTGCAACTTTATCCGCCTCCATCCAGTCTATTAATTGTTGCCGGGAAGCTAGAGTAAGTAGT
TCGCCAGTTAATAGTTTGCGCAACGTTGTTGCCATTGCTACAGGCATCGTGGTGTCACGCTCGTCGTTTG
GTATGGCTTCATTCAGCTCCGGTTCCCAACGATCAAGGCGAGTTACATGATCCCCCATGTTGTGCAAAAA
AGCGGTTAGCTCCTTCGGTCCTCCGATCGTTGTCAGAAGTAAGTTGGCCGCAGTGTTATCACTCATGGTT
ATGGCAGCACTGCATAATTCTCTTACTGTCATGCCATCCGTAAGATGCTTTTCTGTGACTGGTGAGTACT
CAACCAAGTCATTCTGAGAATAGTGTATGCGGCGACCGAGTTGCTCTTGCCCGGCGTCAATACGGGATAA
TACCGCGCCACATAGCAGAACTTTAAAAGTGCTCATCATTGGAAAACGTTCTTCGGGGCGAAAACTCTCA
AGGATCTTACCGCTGTTGAGATCCAGTTCGATGTAACCCACTCGTGCACCCAACTGATCTTCAGCATCTT
TTACTTTCACCAGCGTTTCTGGGTGAGCAAAAACAGGAAGGCAAAATGCCGCAAAAAAGGGAATAAGGGC
GACACGGAAATGTTGAATACTCATACTCTTCCTTTTTCAATATTATTGAAGCATTTATCAGGGTTATTGT
CTCATGAGCGGATACATATTTGAATGTATTTAGAAAAATAAACAAATAGGGGTTCCGCGCACATTTCCCC
GAAAAGTGCCACCTGACGTCGACGGATCGGGAGATCAACTTGTTTATTGCAGCTTATAATGGTTACAAAT
AAAGCAATAGCATCACAAATTTCACAAATAAAGCATTTTTTTCACTGCATTCTAGTTGTGGTTTGTCCAA
ACTCATCAATGTATCTTATCATGTCTGGATCAACTGGATAACTCAAGCTAACCAAAATCATCCCAAACTT
CCCACCCCATACCCTATTACCACTGCCAATTACCTGTGGTTTCATTTACTCTAAACCTGTGATTCCTCTG
AATTATTTTCATTTTAAAGAAATTGTATTTGTTAAATATGTACTACAAACTTAGTAGTTGGAAGGGCTAA
TTCACTCCCAAAGAAGACAAGATATCCTTGATCTGTGGATCTACCACACACAAGGCTACTTCCCTGATTA
GCAGAACTACACACCAGGGCCAGGGGTCAGATATCCACTGACCTTTGGATGGTGCTACAAGCTAGTACCA
GTTGAGCCAGATAAGGTAGAAGAGGCCAATAAAGGAGAGAACACCAGCTTGTTACACCCTGTGAGCCTGC
ATGGGATGGATGACCCGGAGAGAGAAGTGTTAGAGTGGAGGTTTGACAGCCGCCTAGCATTTCATCACGT
GGCCCGAGAGCTGCATCCGGAGTACTTCAAGAACTGCTGATATCGAGCTTGCTACAAGGGACTTTCCGCT
GGGGACTTTCCAGGGAGGCGTGGCCTGGGCGGGACTGGGGAGTGGCGAGCCCTCAGATCCTGCATATAAG
CAGCTGCTTTTTGCCTGTACTGGGTCTCTCTGGTTAGACCAGATCTGAGCCTGGGAGCTCTCTGGCTAAC
TAGGGAACCCACTGCTTAAGCCTCAATAAAGCTTGCCTTGAGTGCTTCAAGTAGTGTGTGCCCGTCTGTT
GTGTGACTCTGGTAACTAGAGATCCCTCAGACCCTTTTAGTCAGTGTGGAAAATCTCTAGCAGTGGCGCC
CGAACAGGGACTTGAAAGCGAAAGGGAAACCAGAGGAGCTCTCTCGACGCAGGACTCGGCTTGCTGAAGC
GCGCACGGCAAGAGGCGAGGGGCGGCGACTGGTGAGTACGCCAAAAATTTTGACTAGCGGAGGCTAGAAG
GAGAGAGATGGGTGCGAGAGCGTCAGTATTAAGCGGGGGAGAATTAGATCGCGATGGGAAAAAATTCGGT
TAAGGCCAGGGGGAAAGAAAAAATATAAATTAAAACATATAGTATGGGCAAGCAGGGAGCTAGAACGATT
CGCAGTTAATCCTGGCCTGTTAGAAACATCAGAAGGCTGTAGACAAATACTGGGACAGCTACAACCATCC
CTTCAGACAGGATCAGAAGAACTTAGATCATTATATAATACAGTAGCAACCCTCTATTGTGTGCATCAAA
GGATAGAGATAAAAGACACCAAGGAAGCTTTAGACAAGATAGAGGAAGAGCAAAACAAAAGTAAGACCAC
CGCACAGCAAGCGGCCGGCCGCTGATCTTCAGACCTGGAGGAGGAGATATGAGGGACAATTGGAGAAGTG
AATTATATAAATATAAAGTAGTAAAAATTGAACCATTAGGAGTAGCACCCACCAAGGCAAAGAGAAGAGT
GGTGCAGAGAGAAAAAAGAGCAGTGGGAATAGGAGCTTTGTTCCTTGGGTTCTTGGGAGCAGCAGGAAGC
ACTATGGGCGCAGCGTCAATGACGCTGACGGTACAGGCCAGACAATTATTGTCTGGTATAGTGCAGCAGC
AGAACAATTTGCTGAGGGCTATTGAGGCGCAACAGCATCTGTTGCAACTCACAGTCTGGGGCATCAAGCA
GCTCCAGGCAAGAATCCTGGCTGTGGAAAGATACCTAAAGGATCAACAGCTCCTGGGGATTTGGGGTTGC
TCTGGAAAACTCATTTGCACCACTGCTGTGCCTTGGAATGCTAGTTGGAGTAATAAATCTCTGGAACAGA
TTTGGAATCACACGACCTGGATGGAGTGGGACAGAGAAATTAACAATTACACAAGCTTAATACACTCCTT
AATTGAAGAATCGCAAAACCAGCAAGAAAAGAATGAACAAGAATTATTGGAATTAGATAAATGGGCAAGT
TTGTGGAATTGGTTTAACATAACAAATTGGCTGTGGTATATAAAATTATTCATAATGATAGTAGGAGGCT
TGGTAGGTTTAAGAATAGTTTTTGCTGTACTTTCTATAGTGAATAGAGTTAGGCAGGGATATTCACCATT
ATCGTTTCAGACCCACCTCCCAACCCCGAGGGGACCCGACAGGCCCGAAGGAATAGAAGAAGAAGGTGGA
GAGAGAGACAGAGACAGATCCATTCGATTAGTGAACGGATCTCGACGGTATCGCCTTTAAAAGAAAAGGG
GGGATTGGGGGGTACAGTGCAGGGGAAAGAATAGTAGACATAATAGCAACAGACATACAAACTAAAGAAT
TACAAAAACAAATTACAAAAATTCAAAATTTTCGGGTTTATTACAGGGACAGCAGAGATCCAGTTTATCA
TTAGTGAACGGATCTCGACGGTATCGATCACGAGACTAGCCTCGAGCGGCCGCCCCCTTCACCGAGGGCC
TATTTCCCATGATTCCTTCATATTTGCATATACGATACAAGGCTGTTAGAGAGATAATTGGAATTAATTT
GACTGTAAACACAAAGATATTAGTACAAAATACGTGACGTAGAAAGTAATAATTTCTTGGGTAGTTTGCA
GTTTTAAAATTATGTTTTAAAATGGACTATCATATGCTTACCGTAACTTGAAAGTATTTCGATTTCTTGG
CTTTATATATCTTGTGGAAAGGACGAAACACCGGAGACGATTAATGCGTCTCGGTTTTAGAGCTAGAAAT
AGCAAGTTAAAATAAGGCTAGTCCGTTATCAACTTGAAAAAGTGGCACCGAGTCGGTGCTTTTTTTGAAT
TCTCGACCTCGAGACAAATGGCAGTATTCGTCATTAGTTCATAGCCCATATATGGAGTTCCGCGTTACAT
AACTTACGGTAAATGGCCCGCCTGGCTGACCGCCCAACGACCCCCGCCCATTGACGTCAATAATGACGTA
TGTTCCCATAGTAACGCCAATAGGGACTTTCCATTGACGTCAATGGGTGGAGTATTTACGGTAAACTGCC
CACTTGGCAGTACATCAAGTGTATCATATGCCAAGTACGCCCCCTATTGACGTCAATGACGGTAAATGGC
CCGCCTGGCATTATGCCCAGTACATGACCTTATGGGACTTTCCTACTTGGCAGTACATCTACGTATTAGT
CATCGCTATTACCATGGTCGAGGTGAGCCCCACGTTCTGCTTCACTCTCCCCATCTCCCCCCCCTCCCCA
CCCCCAATTTTGTATTTATTTATTTTTTAATTATTTTGTGCAGCGATGGGGGCGGGGGGGGGGGCGCGCG
CCAGGCG
